Addgene plasmid #42934: pPET-PKR/PPase
Depositing lab: James Cole. Depositing organization: University of Connecticut. Publication: Mechanism of PKR activation: dimerization and kinase activation in the absence of double-stranded RNA. Lemaire PA, Lary J, Cole JL. J Mol Biol. 2005 Jan 7;345(1):81-90. 10.1016/j.jmb.2004.10.031 PubMed 15567412.
Backbone
  Vector backbone: pet11a
  Vector type: Bacterial Expression
Growth in bacteria
  Bacterial resistance: Ampicillin, 100 μg/mL
  Growth temperature: 37°C
  Growth strain: DH5alpha
  Copy number: Unknown
Gene/Insert 1
  Gene/Insert name: protein kinase R (alt names: PKR; EIF2AK2)
  Species: H. sapiens (human)
  Insert size (bp): 1653
  GenBank ID: NM_002759.3
  Entrez Gene: EIF2AK2 (a.k.a. DYT33, EIF2AK1, LEUDEN, PKR, PPP1R83, PRKR)
  Promoter: T7
  Cloning method: Restriction Enzyme; 5′ cloning site NdeI (not destroyed); 3′ cloning site BamHI (not destroyed)
  Sequencing primers: 5′ T7 promotor; 3′ T7 terminator
Gene/Insert 2
  Gene/Insert name: phage lambda phosphatase
  Species: phage lambda
  Insert size (bp): 663
  Cloning method: Restriction Enzyme; 5′ cloning site NdeI (not destroyed); 3′ cloning site BlpI (not destroyed)
  Sequencing primers: 5′ T7 promotor; 3′ T7 terminator
Terms and licenses: Academic/Nonprofit Terms; Industry Terms: Not Available to Industry
How to cite: pPET-PKR/PPase was a gift from James Cole (Addgene plasmid # 42934 ; http://n2t.net/addgene:42934 ; RRID:Addgene_42934)
