[The description below was written by a language model from this plasmid's Addgene catalogue record and pLannotate feature annotations shown in this document.]
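Description:
pPET-PKR/PPase is a bacterial expression plasmid built on the pET11a backbone for co-producing human protein kinase R (PKR, the EIF2AK2 gene product) together with bacteriophage lambda protein phosphatase in E. coli. The sequenced record is 8,142 nt. The plasmid replicates from a pBR322-type ColE1 origin with the associated bom site and rop gene, and is selected with ampicillin through the bla (AmpR) cassette. The tetracycline-resistance annotations are only non-functional fragments left over from the pBR322 lineage. A lacI gene with its own promoter supplies lac repressor.

The payload is a bicistronic unit driven by a single T7 promoter with an adjacent lac operator, so transcription needs a host that supplies T7 RNA polymerase and is induced with IPTG. The first cistron is the 1,653 bp PKR coding sequence, preceded by the T7 gene 10 ribosome binding site. A second copy of that ribosome binding site then directs translation of the 663 bp lambda phosphatase open reading frame, and the T7 terminator closes the transcript. Short His-tag and T7 gene 10-derived fragments are annotated after the phosphatase ORF. They are separated from it by a gap, and the record does not say whether they are translated as a fusion; no tag is recorded for PKR.

PKR is an interferon-induced, dsRNA-dependent serine/threonine kinase that phosphorylates eIF2α. Pairing it with a broad-specificity phosphatase is a common way to obtain a kinase in its unphosphorylated form, although the record does not state this rationale explicitly. It would fit the associated publication, which examined PKR dimerization and kinase activation in the absence of double-stranded RNA.
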