Features (pLannotate 1.2.2; 22 found; start..end, strand, type, name):
      1..19      +  promoter       T7 promoter: promoter for bacteriophage T7 RNA polymerase
     20..44      +  protein_bind   lac operator: The lac repressor binds to the lac operator to inhibit transcription in E. coli. This inhibition can be relieved by adding lactose or isopropyl-β-D-thiogalactopyranoside (IPTG). lac repressor encoded by lacI
     59..81      +  RBS            RBS: efficient ribosome binding site from bacteriophage T7 gene 10 (Olins and Rangwala, 1989)
     89..1741    +  CDS            EIF2AK2: E2AK2_HUMAN - Also known as PKR, PRKR. Experimental evidence at protein level: Swiss-Prot protein existence level 1. IFN-induced dsRNA-dependent serine/threonine-protein kinase that phosphorylates the alpha subunit of eukaryotic translation initiation factor 2 (EIF2S1/eIF-2-alpha) and plays a key role in the innate immune response to viral infection (PubMed:18835251, PubMed:19507191, PubMed:19189853, PubMed:21123651, PubMed:21072047, PubMed:22948139, PubMed:23229543, PubMed:22381929). Inhibits viral replication via the integrated stress response (ISR): EIF2S1/eIF-2- alpha phosphorylation in re
   1848..1870    +  RBS            RBS: efficient ribosome binding site from bacteriophage T7 gene 10 (Olins and Rangwala, 1989)
   1878..2540    +  CDS            PP_LAMBD: Experimental evidence at protein level: Swiss-Prot protein existence level 1. From Escherichia phage lambda (Bacteriophage lambda).
   2573..2590    +  CDS            9xHis (fragment): 9xHis affinity tag
   2600..2649    +  CDS            SET1 (fragment): solubility-enhancement tag derived from T7 phage gene 10B
   2657..2704    +  terminator     T7 terminator: transcription terminator for bacteriophage T7 RNA polymerase
   2727..2831    -  CDS            TcR (fragment): tetracycline efflux protein; tet; confers resistance to tetracycline
   2879..2907    -  promoter       tet promoter: E. coli promoter for tetracycline efflux protein gene
   3020..3124    +  promoter       AmpR promoter: bla
   3125..3985    +  CDS            AmpR: β-lactamase; bla; confers resistance to ampicillin, carbenicillin, and related antibiotics
   4156..4744    +  rep_origin     ori: high-copy-number ColE1/pMB1/pBR322/pUC origin of replication
   4930..5069    -  misc_feature   bom: basis of mobility region from pBR322
   5171..5362    -  CDS            rop: Rop protein, which maintains plasmids at low copy number; rop
   5379..5759    +  CDS            YPB1_ECOLX: Protein predicted: Swiss-Prot protein existence level 4. From Escherichia coli.
   6001..6625    -  CDS            TcR (fragment): tetracycline efflux protein; tet; confers resistance to tetracycline
   6640..6661    -  protein_bind   CAP binding site: CAP binding activates transcription in the presence of cAMP. E. coli catabolite activator protein
   6674..7756    -  CDS            lacI: lac repressor; lacI; The lac repressor binds to the lac operator to inhibit transcription in E. coli. This inhibition can be relieved by adding lactose or isopropyl-β-D-thiogalactopyranoside (IPTG).
   7757..7834    -  promoter       lacI promoter: lacI
   7842..8121    -  CDS            TcR (fragment): tetracycline efflux protein; tet; confers resistance to tetracycline
>Addgene plasmid #42934 | pPET-PKR/PPase | addgene full sequence | sequence record 234151 | Addgene NGS Result
TAATACGACTCACTATAGGGGAATTGTGAGCGGATAACAATTCCCCTCTAGAAATAATTTTGTTTAACTT
TAAGAAGGAGATATACATATGGCTGGTGATCTTTCAGCAGGTTTCTTCATGGAGGAACTTAATACATACC
GTCAGAAGCAGGGAGTAGTACTTAAATATCAAGAACTGCCTAATTCAGGACCTCCACATGATAGGAGGTT
TACATTTCAAGTTATAATAGATGGAAGAGAATTTCCAGAAGGTGAAGGTAGATCAAAGAAGGAAGCAAAA
AATGCCGCAGCCAAATTAGCTGTTGAGATACTTAATAAGGAAAAGAAGGCAGTTAGTCCTTTATTATTGA
CAACAACGAATTCTTCAGAAGGATTATCCATGGGGAACTACATAGGCCTTATCAATAGAATTGCCCAGAA
GAAAAGACTAACTGTAAATTATGAACAGTGTGCATCGGGGGTGCATGGGCCAGAAGGATTTCATTATAAA
TGCAAAATGGGACAGAAAGAATATAGTATTGGTACAGGTTCTACTAAACAGGAAGCAAAACAATTGGCCG
CTAAACTTGCATATCTTCAGATATTATCAGAAGAAACCTCAGTGAAATCTGACTACCTGTCCTCTGGTTC
TTTTGCTACTACGTGTGAGTCCCAAAGCAACTCTTTAGTGACCAGCACACTCGCTTCTGAATCATCATCT
GAAGGTGACTTCTCAGCAGATACATCAGAGATAAATTCTAACAGTGACAGTTTAAACAGTTCTTCGTTGC
TTATGAATGGTCTCAGAAATAATCAAAGGAAGGCAAAAAGATCTTTGGCACCCAGATTTGACCTTCCTGA
CATGAAAGAAACAAAGTATACTGTGGACAAGAGGTTTGGCATGGATTTTAAAGAAATAGAATTAATTGGC
TCAGGTGGATTTGGCCAAGTTTTCAAAGCAAAACACAGAATTGACGGAAAGACTTACGTTATTAAACGTG
TTAAATATAATAACGAGAAGGCGGAGCGTGAAGTAAAAGCATTGGCAAAACTTGATCATGTAAATATTGT
TCACTACAATGGCTGTTGGGATGGATTTGATTATGATCCTGAGACCAGTGATGATTCTCTTGAGAGCAGT
GATTATGATCCTGAGAACAGCAAAAATAGTTCAAGGTCAAAGACTAAGTGCCTTTTCATCCAAATGGAAT
TCTGTGATAAAGGGACCTTGGAACAATGGATTGAAAAAAGAAGAGGCGAGAAACTAGACAAAGTTTTGGC
TTTGGAACTCTTTGAACAAATAACAAAAGGGGTGGATTATATACATTCAAAAAAATTAATTCATAGAGAT
CTTAAGCCAAGTAATATATTCTTAGTAGATACAAAACAAGTAAAGATTGGAGACTTTGGACTTGTAACAT
CTCTGAAAAATGATGGAAAGCGAACAAGGAGTAAGGGAACTTTGCGATACATGAGCCCAGAACAGATTTC
TTCGCAAGACTATGGAAAGGAAGTGGACCTCTACGCTTTGGGGCTAATTCTTGCTGAACTTCTTCATGTA
TGTGACACTGCTTTTGAAACATCAAAGTTTTTCACAGACCTACGGGATGGCATCATCTCAGATATATTTG
ATAAAAAAGAAAAAACTCTTCTACAGAAATTACTCTCAAAGAAACCTGAGGATCGACCTAACACATCTGA
AATACTAAGGACCTTGACTGTGTGGAAGAAAAGCCCAGAGAAAAATGAACGACACACATGTTAGAGCCCT
TCTGAAGGATCCCCGGGAATTCATCGTGACTGACTGACGATCTGCCTCAATTCGAGCTCCGTCGACAAGC
TTGCGGCCGCACTCGACTAGAAATAATTTTGTTTAACTTTAAGAAGGAGATATACATATGCGCTATTACG
AAAAAATTGATGGCAGCAAATACCGAAATATTTGGGTAGTTGGCGATCTGCACGGATGCTACACGAACCT
GATGAACAAACTGGATACGATTGGATTCGACAACAAAAAAGACCTGCTTATCTCGGTGGGCGATTTGGTT
GATCGTGGTGCAGAGAACGTTGAATGCCTGGAATTAATCACATTCCCCTGGTTCAGAGCTGTACGTGGAA
ACCATGAGCAAATGATGATTGATGGCTTATCAGAGCGTGGAAACGTTAATCACTGGCTGCTTAATGGCGG
TGGCTGGTTCTTTAATCTCGATTACGACAAAGAAATTCTGGCTAAAGCTCTTGCCCATAAAGCAGATGAA
CTTCCGTTAATCATCGAACTGGTGAGCAAAGATAAAAAATATGTTATCTGCCACGCCGATTATCCCTTTG
ACGAATACGAGTTTGGAAAGCCAGTTGATCATCAGCAGGTAATCTGGAACCGCGAACGAATCAGCAACTC
ACAAAACGGGATCGTGAAAGAAATCAAAGGCGCGGACACGTTCATCTTTGGTCATACGCCAGCAGTGAAA
CCACTCAAGTTTGCCAACCAAATGTATATCGATACCGGCGCAGTGTTCTGCGGAAACCTAACATTGATTC
AGGTACAGGGAGAAGGCGCATGAGAATTCGAGCTCCGTCGACAAGCTTCGAGCACCACCACCACCACCAC
TGAGATCCGGCTGCTAACAAAGCCCGAAAGGAAGCTGAGTTGGCTGCTGCCACCGCTGAGCAATAACTAG
CATAACCCCTTGGGGCCTCTAAACGGGTCTTGAGGGGTTTTTTGCTGAAAGGAGGAACTATATCCGGATA
TCCCGCAAGAGGCCCGGCAGTACCGGCATAACCAAGCCTATGCCTACAGCATCCAGGGTGACGGTGCCGA
GGATGACGATGAGCGCATTGTTAGATTTCATACACGGTGCCTGACTGCGTTAGCAATTTAACTGTGATAA
ACTACCGCATTAAAGCTTATCGATGATAAGCTGTCAAACATGAGAATTCTTGAAGACGAAAGGGCCTCGT
GATACGCCTATTTTTATAGGTTAATGTCATGATAATAATGGTTTCTTAGACGTCAGGTGGCACTTTTCGG
GGAAATGTGCGCGGAACCCCTATTTGTTTATTTTTCTAAATACATTCAAATATGTATCCGCTCATGAGAC
AATAACCCTGATAAATGCTTCAATAATATTGAAAAAGGAAGAGTATGAGTATTCAACATTTCCGTGTCGC
CCTTATTCCCTTTTTTGCGGCATTTTGCCTTCCTGTTTTTGCTCACCCAGAAACGCTGGTGAAAGTAAAA
GATGCTGAAGATCAGTTGGGTGCACGAGTGGGTTACATCGAACTGGATCTCAACAGCGGTAAGATCCTTG
AGAGTTTTCGCCCCGAAGAACGTTTTCCAATGATGAGCACTTTTAAAGTTCTGCTATGTGGCGCGGTATT
ATCCCGTGTTGACGCCGGGCAAGAGCAACTCGGTCGCCGCATACACTATTCTCAGAATGACTTGGTTGAG
TACTCACCAGTCACAGAAAAGCATCTTACGGATGGCATGACAGTAAGAGAATTATGCAGTGCTGCCATAA
CCATGAGTGATAACACTGCGGCCAACTTACTTCTGACAACGATCGGAGGACCGAAGGAGCTAACCGCTTT
TTTGCACAACATGGGGGATCATGTAACTCGCCTTGATCGTTGGGAACCGGAGCTGAATGAAGCCATACCA
AACGACGAGCGTGACACCACGATGCCTGCAGCAATGGCAACAACGTTGCGCAAACTATTAACTGGCGAAC
TACTTACTCTAGCTTCCCGGCAACAATTAATAGACTGGATGGAGGCGGATAAAGTTGCAGGACCACTTCT
GCGCTCGGCCCTTCCGGCTGGCTGGTTTATTGCTGATAAATCTGGAGCCGGTGAGCGTGGGTCTCGCGGT
ATCATTGCAGCACTGGGGCCAGATGGTAAGCCCTCCCGTATCGTAGTTATCTACACGACGGGGAGTCAGG
CAACTATGGATGAACGAAATAGACAGATCGCTGAGATAGGTGCCTCACTGATTAAGCATTGGTAACTGTC
AGACCAAGTTTACTCATATATACTTTAGATTGATTTAAAACTTCATTTTTAATTTAAAAGGATCTAGGTG
AAGATCCTTTTTGATAATCTCATGACCAAAATCCCTTAACGTGAGTTTTCGTTCCACTGAGCGTCAGACC
CCGTAGAAAAGATCAAAGGATCTTCTTGAGATCCTTTTTTTCTGCGCGTAATCTGCTGCTTGCAAACAAA
AAAACCACCGCTACCAGCGGTGGTTTGTTTGCCGGATCAAGAGCTACCAACTCTTTTTCCGAAGGTAACT
GGCTTCAGCAGAGCGCAGATACCAAATACTGTCCTTCTAGTGTAGCCGTAGTTAGGCCACCACTTCAAGA
ACTCTGTAGCACCGCCTACATACCTCGCTCTGCTAATCCTGTTACCAGTGGCTGCTGCCAGTGGCGATAA
GTCGTGTCTTACCGGGTTGGACTCAAGACGATAGTTACCGGATAAGGCGCAGCGGTCGGGCTGAACGGGG
GGTTCGTGCACACAGCCCAGCTTGGAGCGAACGACCTACACCGAACTGAGATACCTACAGCGTGAGCTAT
GAGAAAGCGCCACGCTTCCCGAAGGGAGAAAGGCGGACAGGTATCCGGTAAGCGGCAGGGTCGGAACAGG
AGAGCGCACGAGGGAGCTTCCAGGGGGAAACGCCTGGTATCTTTATAGTCCTGTCGGGTTTCGCCACCTC
TGACTTGAGCGTCGATTTTTGTGATGCTCGTCAGGGGGGCGGAGCCTATGGAAAAACGCCAGCAACGCGG
CCTTTTTACGGTTCCTGGCCTTTTGCTGGCCTTTTGCTCACATGTTCTTTCCTGCGTTATCCCCTGATTC
TGTGGATAACCGTATTACCGCCTTTGAGTGAGCTGATACCGCTCGCCGCAGCCGAACGACCGAGCGCAGC
GAGTCAGTGAGCGAGGAAGCGGAAGAGCGCCTGATGCGGTATTTTCTCCTTACGCATCTGTGCGGTATTT
CACACCGCAATGGTGCACTCTCAGTACAATCTGCTCTGATGCCGCATAGTTAAGCCAGTATACACTCCGC
TATCGCTACGTGACTGGGTCATGGCTGCGCCCCGACACCCGCCAACACCCGCTGACGCGCCCTGACGGGC
TTGTCTGCTCCCGGCATCCGCTTACAGACAAGCTGTGACCGTCTCCGGGAGCTGCATGTGTCAGAGGTTT
TCACCGTCATCACCGAAACGCGCGAGGCAGCTGCGGTAAAGCTCATCAGCGTGGTCGTGAAGCGATTCAC
AGATGTCTGCCTGTTCATCCGCGTCCAGCTCGTTGAGTTTCTCCAGAAGCGTTAATGTCTGGCTTCTGAT
AAAGCGGGCCATGTTAAGGGCGGTTTTTTCCTGTTTGGTCACTGATGCCTCCGTGTAAGGGGGATTTCTG
TTCATGGGGGTAATGATACCGATGAAACGAGAGAGGATGCTCACGATACGGGTTACTGATGATGAACATG
CCCGGTTACTGGAACGTTGTGAGGGTAAACAACTGGCGGTATGGATGCGGCGGGACCAGAGAAAAATCAC
TCAGGGTCAATGCCAGCGCTTCGTTAATACAGATGTAGGTGTTCCACAGGGTAGCCAGCAGCATCCTGCG
ATGCAGATCCGGAACATAATGGTGCAGGGCGCTGACTTCCGCGTTTCCAGACTTTACGAAACACGGAAAC
CGAAGACCATTCATGTTGTTGCTCAGGTCGCAGACGTTTTGCAGCAGCAGTCGCTTCACGTTCGCTCGCG
TATCGGTGATTCATTCTGCTAACCAGTAAGGCAACCCCGCCAGCCTAGCCGGGTCCTCAACGACAGGAGC
ACGATCATGCGCACCCGTGGCCAGGACCCAACGCTGCCCGAGATGCGCCGCGTGCGGCTGCTGGAGATGG
CGGACGCGATGGATATGTTCTGCCAAGGGTTGGTTTGCGCATTCACAGTTCTCCGCAAGAATTGATTGGC
TCCAATTCTTGGAGTGGTGAATCCGTTAGCGAGGTGCCGCCGGCTTCCATTCAGGTCGAGGTGGCCCGGC
TCCATGCACCGCGACGCAACGCGGGGAGGCAGACAAGGTATAGGGCGGCGCCTACAATCCATGCCAACCC
GTTCCATGTGCTCGCCGAGGCGGCATAAATCGCCGTGACGATCAGCGGTCCAATGATCGAAGTTAGGCTG
GTAAGAGCCGCGAGCGATCCTTGAAGCTGTCCCTGATGGTCGTCATCTACCTGCCTGGACAGCATGGCCT
GCAACGCGGGCATCCCGATGCCGCCGGAAGCGAGAAGAATCATAATGGGGAAGGCCATCCAGCCTCGCGT
CGCGAACGCCAGCAAGACGTAGCCCAGCGCGTCGGCCGCCATGCCGGCGATAATGGCCTGCTTCTCGCCG
AAACGTTTGGTGGCGGGACCAGTGACGAAGGCTTGAGCGAGGGCGTGCAAGATTCCGAATACCGCAAGCG
ACAGGCCGATCATCGTCGCGCTCCAGCGAAAGCGGTCCTCGCCGAAAATGACCCAGAGCGCTGCCGGCAC
CTGTCCTACGAGTTGCATGATAAAGAAGACAGTCATAAGTGCGGCGACGATAGTCATGCCCCGCGCCCAC
CGGAAGGAGCTGACTGGGTTGAAGGCTCTCAAGGGCATCGGTCGAGATCCCGGTGCCTAATGAGTGAGCT
AACTTACATTAATTGCGTTGCGCTCACTGCCCGCTTTCCAGTCGGGAAACCTGTCGTGCCAGCTGCATTA
ATGAATCGGCCAACGCGCGGGGAGAGGCGGTTTGCGTATTGGGCGCCAGGGTGGTTTTTCTTTTCACCAG
TGAGACGGGCAACAGCTGATTGCCCTTCACCGCCTGGCCCTGAGAGAGTTGCAGCAAGCGGTCCACGCTG
GTTTGCCCCAGCAGGCGAAAATCCTGTTTGATGGTGGTTAACGGCGGGATATAACATGAGCTGTCTTCGG
TATCGTCGTATCCCACTACCGAGATATCCGCACCAACGCGCAGCCCGGACTCGGTAATGGCGCGCATTGC
GCCCAGCGCCATCTGATCGTTGGCAACCAGCATCGCAGTGGGAACGATGCCCTCATTCAGCATTTGCATG
GTTTGTTGAAAACCGGACATGGCACTCCAGTCGCCTTCCCGTTCCGCTATCGGCTGAATTTGATTGCGAG
TGAGATATTTATGCCAGCCAGCCAGACGCAGACGCGCCGAGACAGAACTTAATGGGCCCGCTAACAGCGC
GATTTGCTGGTGACCCAATGCGACCAGATGCTCCACGCCCAGTCGCGTACCGTCTTCATGGGAGAAAATA
ATACTGTTGATGGGTGTCTGGTCAGAGACATCAAGAAATAACGCCGGAACATTAGTGCAGGCAGCTTCCA
CAGCAATGGCATCCTGGTCATCCAGCGGATAGTTAATGATCAGCCCACTGACGCGTTGCGCGAGAAGATT
GTGCACCGCCGCTTTACAGGCTTCGACGCCGCTTCGTTCTACCATCGACACCACCACGCTGGCACCCAGT
TGATCGGCGCGAGATTTAATCGCCGCGACAATTTGCGACGGCGCGTGCAGGGCCAGACTGGAGGTGGCAA
CGCCAATCAGCAACGACTGTTTGCCCGCCAGTTGTTGTGCCACGCGGTTGGGAATGTAATTCAGCTCCGC
CATCGCCGCTTCCACTTTTTCCCGCGTTTTCGCAGAAACGTGGCTGGCCTGGTTCACCACGCGGGAAACG
GTCTGATAAGAGACACCGGCATACTCTGCGACATCGTATAACGTTACTGGTTTCACATTCACCACCCTGA
ATTGACTCTCTTCCGGGCGCTATCATGCCATACCGCGAAAGGTTTTGCGCCATTCGATGGTGTCCGGGAT
CTCGACGCTCTCCCTTATGCGACTCCTGCATTAGGAAGCAGCCCAGTAGTAGGTTGAGGCCGTTGAGCAC
CGCCGCCGCAAGGAATGGTGCATGCAAGGAGATGGCGCCCAACAGTCCCCCGGCCACGGGGCCTGCCACC
ATACCCACGCCGAAACAAGCGCTCATGAGCCCGAAGTGGCGAGCCCGATCTTCCCCATCGGTGATGTCGG
CGATATAGGCGCCAGCAACCGCACCTGTGGCGCCGGTGATGCCGGCCACGATGCGTCCGGCGTAGAGGAT
CGAGATCTCGATCCCGCGAAAT
