>Addgene plasmid #42934 | pPET-PKR/PPase | addgene partial sequence | sequence record 61654 | T7term 5'-GCTAGTTATTGCTCAGCGG-3'
CTTCCTTTCGGGCTTTGTTAGCAGCCGGATCTCAGTGGTGGTGGTGGTGGTGCTCGAAGCTTGTCGACGG
AGCTCGAATTCTCATGCGCCTTCTCCCTGTACCTGAATCAATGTTAGGTTTCCGCAGAACACTGCGCCGG
TATCGATATACATTTGGTTGGCAAACTTGAGTGGTTTCACTGCTGGCGTATGACCAAAGATGAACGTGTC
CGCGCCTTTGATTTCTTTCACGATCCCGTTTTGTGAGTTGCTGATTCGTTCGCGGTTCCAGATTACCTGC
TGATGATCAACTGGCTTTCCAAACTCGTATTCGTCAAAGGGATAATCGGCGTGGCAGATAACATATTTTT
TATCTTTGCTCACCAGTTCGATGATTAACGGAAGTTCATCTGCTTTATGGGCAAGAGCTTTAGCCAGAAT
TTCTTTGTCGTAATCGAGATTAAAGAACCAGCCACCGCCATTAAGCAGCCAGTGATTAACGTTTCCACGC
TCTGATAAGCCATCAATCATCATTTGCTCATGGTTTCCACGTACAGCTCTGAACCAGGGGAATGTGATTA
ATTCCAGGCATTCAACGTTCTCTGCACCACGATCAACCAAATCGCCCACCGAGATAAGCAGGTCTTTTTT
GTTGTCGAATCCAATCGTATCCAGTTTGTTCATCAGGTTCGTGTAGCATCCGTGCAGATCGCCAACTACC
CAAATATTTCGGTATTTGCTGCCATCAATTTTTTCGTAATAGCGCATATGTATATCTCCTTCTTAAAGTT
AAACAAAATTATTTCTAGTCGAGTGCGGCCGCAAGCTTGTCGACGGAGCTCGAATTGAGGCAGATCGTCA
GTCAGTCACGATGAATTCCCGGGGATCCTTCAGAAGGGCTCTAACATGTGTGTCGTTCATTTTTCTCTGG
GCTTTTCTTC
