>Addgene plasmid #42934 | pPET-PKR/PPase | addgene partial sequence | sequence record 62451 | pBRrevBam 5'-GGTGATGTCGGCGATATAGG-3'
GCCGGTGATGCCGGCCACGATGCGTCCGGCGTAGAGGATCGAGATCTCGATCCCGCGAAATTAATACGAC
TCACTATAGGGGAATTGTGAGCGGATAACAATTCCCCTCTAGAAATAATTTTGTTTAACTTTAAGAAGGA
GATATACATATGGCTGGTGATCTTTCAGCAGGTTTCTTCATGGAGGAACTTAATACATACCGTCAGAAGC
AGGGAGTAGTACTTAAATATCAAGAACTGCCTAATTCAGGACCTCCACATGATAGGAGGTTTACATTTCA
AGTTATAATAGATGGAAGAGAATTTCCAGAAGGTGAAGGTAGATCAAAGAAGGAAGCAAAAAATGCCGCA
GCCAAATTAGCTGTTGAGATACTTAATAAGGAAAAGAAGGCAGTTAGTCCTTTATTATTGACAACAACGA
ATTCTTCAGAAGGATTATCCATGGGGAACTACATAGGCCTTATCAATAGAATTGCCCAGAAGAAAAGACT
AACTGTAAATTATGAACAGTGTGCATCGGGGGTGCATGGGCCAGAAGGATTTCATTATAAATGCAAAATG
GGACAGAAAGAATATAGTATTGGTACAGGTTCTACTAAACAGGAAGCAAAACAATTGGCCGCTAAACTTG
CATATCTTCAGATATTATCAGAAGAAACCTCAGTGAAATCTGACTACCTGTCCTCTGGTTCTTTTGCTAC
TACGTGTGAGTCCCAAAGCAACTCTTTAGTGACCAGCACACTCGCTTCTGAATCATCATCTGAAGGTGAC
TTCTCAGCAGATACATCAGAGATAAATTCTAACAGTGACAGTTTAAACAGTTCTTCGTTGCTTATGAATG
GTCTCAGAAATAATCAAAGGAAGGCAAAAAGATCTTTGGCACCCAGATTTGACCTTCCTGACATGAAAGA
AACAAAGTATACTGTGGACA
